LOCUS       Exported 11440 bp ds-DNA circular SYN 12-MAY-2021
DEFINITION  TET-inducible expression of a dominant negative form of the TCF4
            transcription factor.
ACCESSION   .
VERSION     .
KEYWORDS    pCWXPGR-pTF-dnTCF4
SOURCE      synthetic DNA construct
  ORGANISM  synthetic DNA construct
REFERENCE   1 (bases 1 to 11440)
  AUTHORS   Bocchi R, Egervari K, Carol-Perdiguer L, Viale B, Quairiaux C, De
            Roo M, Boitard M, Oskouie S, Salmon P, Kiss JZ
  TITLE     Perturbed Wnt signaling leads to neuronal migration delay, altered
            interhemispheric connections and impaired social behavior.
  JOURNAL   Nat Commun. 2017 Oct 27;8(1):1158. doi: 10.1038/s41467-017-01046-w.
  PUBMED    29079819
REFERENCE   2 (bases 1 to 11440)
  AUTHORS   .
  TITLE     Direct Submission
  JOURNAL   Exported May 12, 2021 from SnapGene Server 1.1.58
            http://www.snapgene.com
FEATURES             Location/Qualifiers
     source          1..11440
                     /organism="synthetic DNA construct"
                     /mol_type="other DNA"
     CDS             1..24
                     /codon_start=1
                     /product="FLAG(R) epitope tag, followed by an enterokinase
                     cleavage site"
                     /label=FLAG
                     /translation="DYKDDDDK"
     protein_bind    complement(1741..1765)
                     /gene="mutant version of attB"
                     /label=attB2
                     /bound_moiety="BP Clonase(TM)"
                     /note="recombination site for the Gateway(R) BP reaction"
     promoter        1782..2292
                     /label=hPGK promoter
                     /note="human phosphoglycerate kinase 1 promoter"
     primer_bind     2211..2229
                     /label=hPGK-F
                     /note="Human PGK promoter, forward primer"
     regulatory      2308..2317
                     /regulatory_class="other"
                     /note="vertebrate consensus sequence for strong initiation
                     of translation (Kozak, 1987)"
     CDS             2314..3030
                     /codon_start=1
                     /product="enhanced GFP"
                     /label=EGFP
                     /translation="MVSKGEELFTGVVPILVELDGDVNGHKFSVSGEGEGDATYGKLTL
                     KFICTTGKLPVPWPTLVTTLTYGVQCFSRYPDHMKQHDFFKSAMPEGYVQERTIFFKDD
                     GNYKTRAEVKFEGDTLVNRIELKGIDFKEDGNILGHKLEYNYNSHNVYIMADKQKNGIK
                     VNFKIRHNIEDGSVQLADHYQQNTPIGDGPVLLPDNHYLSTQSALSKDPNEKRDHMVLL
                     EFVTAAGITLGMDELYK"
     CDS             2314..3030
                     /codon_start=1
                     /product="the original enhanced GFP (Yang et al., 1996)"
                     /label=EGFP
                     /note="mammalian codon-optimized"
                     /translation="MVSKGEELFTGVVPILVELDGDVNGHKFSVSGEGEGDATYGKLTL
                     KFICTTGKLPVPWPTLVTTLTYGVQCFSRYPDHMKQHDFFKSAMPEGYVQERTIFFKDD
                     GNYKTRAEVKFEGDTLVNRIELKGIDFKEDGNILGHKLEYNYNSHNVYIMADKQKNGIK
                     VNFKIRHNIEDGSVQLADHYQQNTPIGDGPVLLPDNHYLSTQSALSKDPNEKRDHMVLL
                     EFVTAAGITLGMDELYK"
     primer_bind     complement(2359..2380)
                     /label=EGFP-N
                     /note="EGFP, reverse primer"
     primer_bind     complement(2620..2639)
                     /label=EXFP-R
                     /note="For distinguishing EGFP variants, reverse primer"
     primer_bind     2967..2988
                     /label=EGFP-C
                     /note="EGFP, forward primer"
     CDS             3046..3105
                     /codon_start=1
                     /product="2A peptide from equine rhinitis A virus
                     polyprotein"
                     /label=E2A
                     /note="Eukaryotic ribosomes fail to insert a peptide bond
                     between the Gly and Pro residues, yielding separate
                     polypeptides."
                     /translation="QCTNYALLKLAGDVESNPGP"
     CDS             4174..4545
                     /codon_start=1
                     /product="transcriptional activation domain of human RelA,
                     also known as p65 (O'Shea and Perkins, 2008)"
                     /label=RelA (p65) AD
                     /translation="PTQAGEGTLSEALLQLQFDDEDLGALLGNSTDPAVFTDLASVDNS
                     EFQQLLNQGIPVAPHTTEPMLMEYPEAITRLVTGAQRPPDPAPAPLGAPGLPNGLLSGD
                     EDFSSIADMDFSALLSQISS"
     misc_feature    4571..5159
                     /label=WPRE
                     /note="woodchuck hepatitis virus posttranscriptional
                     regulatory element"
     primer_bind     complement(4624..4644)
                     /label=WPRE-R
                     /note="WPRE, reverse primer"
     CDS             complement(5042..5053)
                     /codon_start=1
                     /product="Factor Xa recognition and cleavage site"
                     /label=Factor Xa site
                     /translation="IEGR"
     primer_bind     complement(5162..5178)
                     /label=KS primer
                     /note="common sequencing primer, one of multiple similar
                     variants"
     primer_bind     complement(5163..5179)
                     /label=pBluescriptKS
                     /note="For pBluescript vector"
     protein_bind    5307..5340
                     /label=loxP
                     /bound_moiety="Cre recombinase"
                     /note="Cre-mediated recombination occurs in the 8-bp core
                     sequence (GCATACAT)."
     LTR             5360..5540
                     /label=5' LTR (truncated)
                     /note="truncated 5' long terminal repeat (LTR) from HIV-1"
     primer_bind     complement(5578..5597)
                     /label=Bglob-pA-R
                     /note="Rabbit beta-globin polyA region, reverse primer"
     polyA_signal    5643..5698
                     /label=-beta-globin poly(A) signal
                     /note="rabbit beta-globin polyadenylation signal (Gil and
                     Proudfoot, 1987)"
     primer_bind     complement(5697..5716)
                     /label=rbglobpA-R
                     /note="Rabbit beta-globin polyA, reverse primer. Also
                     called rb-glob-pA-term-R"
     primer_bind     complement(6059..6075)
                     /label=M13 rev
                     /note="common sequencing primer, one of multiple similar
                     variants"
     primer_bind     complement(6059..6075)
                     /label=M13 Reverse
                     /note="In lacZ gene. Also called M13-rev"
     primer_bind     complement(6072..6094)
                     /label=M13/pUC Reverse
                     /note="In lacZ gene"
     protein_bind    6083..6099
                     /label=lac operator
                     /bound_moiety="lac repressor encoded by lacI"
                     /note="The lac repressor binds to the lac operator to
                     inhibit transcription in E. coli. This inhibition can be
                     relieved by adding lactose or
                     isopropyl-beta-D-thiogalactopyranoside (IPTG)."
     promoter        complement(6107..6137)
                     /label=lac promoter
                     /note="promoter for the E. coli lac operon"
     protein_bind    6152..6173
                     /label=CAP binding site
                     /bound_moiety="E. coli catabolite activator protein"
                     /note="CAP binding activates transcription in the presence
                     of cAMP."
     promoter        6232..6427
                     /label=SV40 promoter
                     /note="SV40 early promoter"
     rep_origin      6278..6413
                     /label=SV40 ori
                     /note="SV40 origin of replication"
     primer_bind     6340..6359
                     /label=SV40pro-F
                     /note="SV40 promoter/origin, forward primer"
     polyA_signal    6433..6567
                     /label=SV40 poly(A) signal
                     /note="SV40 polyadenylation signal"
     primer_bind     complement(6470..6489)
                     /label=SV40pA-R
                     /note="SV40 polyA, reverse primer"
     primer_bind     6524..6543
                     /label=EBV-rev
                     /note="SV40 polyA terminator, reverse primer"
     primer_bind     complement(6635..6652)
                     /label=L4440
                     /note="L4440 vector, forward primer"
     rep_origin      complement(6806..7393)
                     /direction=LEFT
                     /label=ori
                     /note="high-copy-number ColE1/pMB1/pBR322/pUC origin of
                     replication"
     primer_bind     complement(6886..6905)
                     /label=pBR322ori-F
                     /note="pBR322 origin, forward primer"
     CDS             complement(7564..8424)
                     /codon_start=1
                     /gene="bla"
                     /product="beta-lactamase"
                     /label=AmpR
                     /note="confers resistance to ampicillin, carbenicillin, and
                     related antibiotics"
                     /translation="MSIQHFRVALIPFFAAFCLPVFAHPETLVKVKDAEDQLGARVGYI
                     ELDLNSGKILESFRPEERFPMMSTFKVLLCGAVLSRIDAGQEQLGRRIHYSQNDLVEYS
                     PVTEKHLTDGMTVRELCSAAITMSDNTAANLLLTTIGGPKELTAFLHNMGDHVTRLDRW
                     EPELNEAIPNDERDTTMPVAMATTLRKLLTGELLTLASRQQLIDWMEADKVAGPLLRSA
                     LPAGWFIADKSGAGERGSRGIIAALGPDGKPSRIVVIYTTGSQATMDERNRQIAEIGAS
                     LIKHW"
     primer_bind     8187..8206
                     /label=Amp-R
                     /note="Ampicillin resistance gene, reverse primer"
     promoter        complement(8425..8529)
                     /gene="bla"
                     /label=AmpR promoter
     enhancer        8560..8939
                     /label=CMV enhancer
                     /note="human cytomegalovirus immediate early enhancer"
     LTR             8941..9198
                     /label=5' LTR (truncated)
                     /note="truncated 5' long terminal repeat (LTR) from HIV-1"
     misc_feature    9245..9370
                     /label=HIV-1 Psi
                     /note="packaging signal of human immunodeficiency virus
                     type 1"
     misc_feature    9862..9979
                     /label=cPPT/CTS
                     /note="central polypurine tract and central termination
                     sequence of HIV-1"
     misc_feature    10339..10572
                     /label=RRE
                     /note="The Rev response element (RRE) of HIV-1 allows for
                     Rev-dependent mRNA export from the nucleus to the
                     cytoplasm."
     CDS             10757..10801
                     /codon_start=1
                     /product="antigenic peptide corresponding to amino acids
                     655 to 669 of the HIV envelope protein gp41 (Lutje Hulsik
                     et al., 2013)"
                     /label=gp41 peptide
                     /note="recognized by the 2H10 single-chain llama nanobody"
                     /translation="KNEQELLELDKWASL"
     protein_bind    11076..11096
                     /gene="mutant version of attB"
                     /label=attB4
                     /bound_moiety="BP Clonase(TM)"
                     /note="core recombination site for the Gateway(R) BP
                     reaction"
     protein_bind    11123..11141
                     /label=tet operator
                     /bound_moiety="tetracycline repressor TetR"
                     /note="bacterial operator O1 for the tetR and tetA genes"
     protein_bind    11164..11182
                     /label=tet operator
                     /bound_moiety="tetracycline repressor TetR"
                     /note="bacterial operator O1 for the tetR and tetA genes"
     protein_bind    11328..11346
                     /label=tet operator
                     /bound_moiety="tetracycline repressor TetR"
                     /note="bacterial operator O1 for the tetR and tetA genes"
     protein_bind    11408..11432
                     /gene="mutant version of attB"
                     /label=attB1
                     /bound_moiety="BP Clonase(TM)"
                     /note="recombination site for the Gateway(R) BP reaction"
ORIGIN
        1 gactacaaag acgatgacga taaaaaggat ccgagctcga attccgaaaa ctcctcggca
       61 gagagggatt tagctgatgt caaatcgtct ctagtcaatg aatcagaaac gaatcaaaac
      121 agctcctccg attccgaggc ggaaagacgg cctccgcctc gctccgaaag tttccgagac
      181 aaatcccggg aaagtttgga agaagcggcc aagaggcaag atggagggct ctttaagggg
      241 ccaccgtatc ccggctaccc cttcatcatg atccccgacc tgacgagccc ctacctcccc
      301 aacggatcgc tctcgcccac cgcccgaacc tatctccaga tgaaatggcc actgcttgat
      361 gtccaggcag ggagcctcca gagtagacaa gccctcaagg atgcccggtc cccatcaccg
      421 gcacacattg tctctaacaa agtgccagtg gtgcagcacc ctcaccatgt ccaccccctc
      481 acgcctctta tcacgtacag caatgaacac ttcacgccgg gaaacccacc tccacactta
      541 ccagccgacg tagaccccaa aacaggaatc ccacggcctc cgcaccctcc agatatatcc
      601 ccgtattacc cactatcgcc tggcaccgta ggacaaatcc cccatccgct aggatggtta
      661 gtaccacagc aaggtcaacc agtgtaccca atcacgacag gaggattcag acacccctac
      721 cccacagctc tgaccgtcaa tgcttccatg tccaggttcc ctccccatat ggtcccacca
      781 catcatacgc tacacacgac gggcattccg catccggcca tagtcacacc aacagtcaaa
      841 caggaatcgt cccagagtga tgtcggctca ctccatagtt caaagcatca ggactccaaa
      901 aaggaagaag aaaagaagaa gccccacata aagaaacctc ttaatgcatt catgttgtat
      961 atgaaggaaa tgagagcaaa ggtcgtagct gagtgcacgt tgaaagaaag cgcggccatc
     1021 aaccagatcc ttgggcggag gtggcatgca ctgtccagag aagagcaagc gaaatactac
     1081 gagctggccc ggaaggagcg acagcttcat atgcaactgt accccggctg gtccgcgcgg
     1141 gataactatg gaaagaagaa gaagaggaaa agggacaagc agccgggaga gaccaatgaa
     1201 cacagcgaat gtttcctaaa tccttgcctt tcacttcctc cgattacaga cctgagcgct
     1261 cctaagaaat gccgagcgcg ctttggcctt gatcaacaga ataactggtg cggcccttgc
     1321 aggagaaaaa aaaagtgcgt tcgctacata caaggtgaag gcagctgcct cagcccaccc
     1381 tcttcagatg gaagcttact agattcgcct cccccctccc cgaacctgct aggctcccct
     1441 ccccgagacg ccaagtcaca gactgagcag acccagcctc tgtcgctgtc cctgaagccc
     1501 gaccccctgg cccacctgtc catgatgcct ccgccacccg ccctcctgct cgctgaggcc
     1561 acccacaagg cctccgccct ctgtcccaac ggggccctgg acctgccccc agccgctttg
     1621 cagcctgccg ccccctcctc atcaattgca cagccgtcga cttcttcctt acattcccac
     1681 agctccctgg ccgggaccca gccccagccg ctgtcgctcg tcaccaagtc tttagaatag
     1741 acccagcttt cttgtacaaa gtggtgataa tcgaattcca cggggttggg gttgcgcctt
     1801 ttccaaggca gccctgggtt tgcgcaggga cgcggctgct ctgggcgtgg ttccgggaaa
     1861 cgcagcggcg ccgaccctgg gtctcgcaca ttcttcacgt ccgttcgcag cgtcacccgg
     1921 atcttcgccg ctacccttgt gggccccccg gcgacgcttc ctgctccgcc cctaagtcgg
     1981 gaaggttcct tgcggttcgc ggcgtgccgg acgtgacaaa cggaagccgc acgtctcact
     2041 agtaccctcg cagacggaca gcgccaggga gcaatggcag cgcgccgacc gcgatgggct
     2101 gtggccaata gcggctgctc agcagggcgc gccgagagca gcggccggga aggggcggtg
     2161 cgggaggcgg ggtgtggggc ggtagtgtgg gccctgttcc tgcccgcgcg gtgttccgca
     2221 ttctgcaagc ctccggagcg cacgtcggca gtcggctccc tcgttgaccg aatcaccgac
     2281 ctctctcccc agggggatcc accggtcgcc accatggtga gcaagggcga ggagctgttc
     2341 accggggtgg tgcccatcct ggtcgagctg gacggcgacg taaacggcca caagttcagc
     2401 gtgtccggcg agggcgaggg cgatgccacc tacggcaagc tgaccctgaa gttcatctgc
     2461 accaccggca agctgcccgt gccctggccc accctcgtga ccaccctgac ctacggcgtg
     2521 cagtgcttca gccgctaccc cgaccacatg aagcagcacg acttcttcaa gtccgccatg
     2581 cccgaaggct acgtccagga gcgcaccatc ttcttcaagg acgacggcaa ctacaagacc
     2641 cgcgccgagg tgaagttcga gggcgacacc ctggtgaacc gcatcgagct gaagggcatc
     2701 gacttcaagg aggacggcaa catcctgggg cacaagctgg agtacaacta caacagccac
     2761 aacgtctata tcatggccga caagcagaag aacggcatca aggtgaactt caagatccgc
     2821 cacaacatcg aggacggcag cgtgcagctc gccgaccact accagcagaa cacccccatc
     2881 ggcgacggcc ccgtgctgct gcccgacaac cactacctga gcacccagtc cgccctgagc
     2941 aaagacccca acgagaagcg cgatcacatg gtcctgctgg agttcgtgac cgccgccggg
     3001 atcactctcg gcatggacga gctgtacaag gctagcggat caggtcaatg tactaactac
     3061 gctttgttga agcttgccgg cgatgttgaa agtaaccccg gtcctggatc catgtccaga
     3121 ctggacaaga gcaaagtcat aaacggcgct ctggaattac tcaatggagt cggtatcgaa
     3181 ggcctgacga caaggaaact cgctcaaaag ctgggagttg agcagcctac cctgtactgg
     3241 cacgtgaaga acaagcgggc cctgctcgat gccctgccaa tcgagatgct ggacaggcat
     3301 catacccact tctgccccct ggaaggcgag tcatggcaag actttctgcg gaacaacgcc
     3361 aagtcattcc gctgtgctct cctctcacat cgcgacgggg ctaaagtgca tctcggcacc
     3421 cgcccaacag agaaacagta cgaaaccctg gaaaatcagc tcgcgttcct gtgtcagcaa
     3481 ggcttctccc tggagaacgc actgtacgct ctgtccgccg tgggccactt tacactgggc
     3541 tgcgtattgg aggaacagga gcatcaagta gcaaaagagg aaagagagac acctaccacc
     3601 gattctatgc ccccacttct gagacaagca attgagctgt tcgaccggca gggagccgaa
     3661 cctgccttcc ttttcggcct ggaactaatc atatgtggcc tggagaaaca gctaaagtgc
     3721 gaaagcggcg ggccggcctc gagcgaattc cagtacctgc cagatacaga cgatcgtcac
     3781 cggattgagg agaaacgtaa aaggacatat gagaccttca agagcatcat gaagaagagt
     3841 cctttcagcg gacccaccga cccccggcct ccacctcgac gcattgctgt gccttcccgc
     3901 agctcagctt ctgtccccaa gccagcaccc cagccctatc cctttacgtc atccctgagc
     3961 accatcaact atgatgagtt tcccaccatg gtgtttcctt ctgggcagat cagccaggcc
     4021 tcggccttgg ccccggcccc tccccaagtc ctgccccagg ctccagcccc tgcccctgct
     4081 ccagccatgg tatcagctct ggcccaggcc ccagcccctg tcccagtcct agccccaggc
     4141 cctcctcagg ctgtggcccc acctgccccc aagcccaccc aggctgggga aggaacgctg
     4201 tcagaggccc tgctgcagct gcagtttgat gatgaagacc tgggggcctt gcttggcaac
     4261 agcacagacc cagctgtgtt cacagacctg gcatccgtcg acaactccga gtttcagcag
     4321 ctgctgaacc agggcatacc tgtggccccc cacacaactg agcccatgct gatggagtac
     4381 cctgaggcta taactcgcct agtgacaggg gcccagaggc cccccgaccc agctcctgct
     4441 ccactggggg ccccggggct ccccaatggc ctcctttcag gagatgaaga cttctcctcc
     4501 attgcggaca tggacttctc agccctgctg agtcagatca gctcctaaag atctgatcaa
     4561 gcttatcgat aatcaacctc tggattacaa aatttgtgaa agattgactg gtattcttaa
     4621 ctatgttgct ccttttacgc tatgtggata cgctgcttta atgcctttgt atcatgctat
     4681 tgcttcccgt atggctttca ttttctcctc cttgtataaa tcctggttgc tgtctcttta
     4741 tgaggagttg tggcccgttg tcaggcaacg tggcgtggtg tgcactgtgt ttgctgacgc
     4801 aacccccact ggttggggca ttgccaccac ctgtcagctc ctttccggga ctttcgcttt
     4861 ccccctccct attgccacgg cggaactcat cgccgcctgc cttgcccgct gctggacagg
     4921 ggctcggctg ttgggcactg acaattccgt ggtgttgtcg gggaaatcat cgtcctttcc
     4981 ttggctgctc gcctgtgttg ccacctggat tctgcgcggg acgtccttct gctacgtccc
     5041 ttcggccctc aatccagcgg accttccttc ccgcggcctg ctgccggctc tgcggcctct
     5101 tccgcgtctt cgccttcgcc ctcagacgag tcggatctcc ctttgggccg cctccccgca
     5161 tcgataccgt cgacctcgag gttcgcttta agaccaatga cttacaaggc agctgtagat
     5221 cttagccact ttttaaaaga aaagggggga ctggaagggc taattcactc ccaacgaaga
     5281 caagatggga tcaattcacc atgggaataa cttcgtatag catacattat acgaagttat
     5341 gctgcttttt gcttgtactg ggtctctctg gttagaccag atctgagcct gggagctctc
     5401 tggctaacta gggaacccac tgcttaagcc tcaataaagc ttgccttgag tgcttcaagt
     5461 agtgtgtgcc cgtctgttgt gtgactctgg taactagaga tccctcagac ccttttagtc
     5521 agtgtggaaa atctctagca gcatctagtt gaatcgccag tgtgtcgagc tagcagatct
     5581 ttttccctct gccaaaaatt atggggacat catgaagccc cttgagcatc tgacttctgg
     5641 ctaataaagg aaatttattt tcattgcaat agtgtgttgg aattttttgt gtctctcact
     5701 cggaaggaca tatgggaggg caaatcattt aaaacatcag aatgagtatt tggtttagag
     5761 tttggcaaca tatgcccata tgctggctgc catgaacaaa ggttggctat aaagaggtca
     5821 tcagtatatg aaacagcccc ctgctgtcca ttccttattc catagaaaag ccttgacttg
     5881 aggttagatt ttttttatat tttgttttgt gttatttttt tctttaacat ccctaaaatt
     5941 ttccttacat gttttactag ccagattttt cctcctctcc tgactactcc cagtcatagc
     6001 tgtccctctt ctcttatgga gatccctcga cctgcagccc aagcttggcg taatcatggt
     6061 catagctgtt tcctgtgtga aattgttatc cgctcacaat tccacacaac atacgagccg
     6121 gaagcataaa gtgtaaagcc tggggtgcct aatgagtgag ctaactcaca ttaattgcgt
     6181 tgcgctcact gcccgctttc cagtcgggaa acctgtcgtg ccagcggatc cgcatctcaa
     6241 ttagtcagca accatagtcc cgcccctaac tccgcccatc ccgcccctaa ctccgcccag
     6301 ttccgcccat tctccgcccc atggctgact aatttttttt atttatgcag aggccgaggc
     6361 cgcctcggcc tctgagctat tccagaagta gtgaggaggc ttttttggag gcctaggctt
     6421 ttgcaaaaag ctaacttgtt tattgcagct tataatggtt acaaataaag caatagcatc
     6481 acaaatttca caaataaagc atttttttca ctgcattcta gttgtggttt gtccaaactc
     6541 atcaatgtat cttatcatgt ctggatccgc tgcattaatg aatcggccaa cgcgcgggga
     6601 gaggcggttt gcgtattggg cgctcttccg cttcctcgct cactgactcg ctgcgctcgg
     6661 tcgttcggct gcggcgagcg gtatcagctc actcaaaggc ggtaatacgg ttatccacag
     6721 aatcagggga taacgcagga aagaacatgt gagcaaaagg ccagcaaaag gccaggaacc
     6781 gtaaaaaggc cgcgttgctg gcgtttttcc ataggctccg cccccctgac gagcatcaca
     6841 aaaatcgacg ctcaagtcag aggtggcgaa acccgacagg actataaaga taccaggcgt
     6901 ttccccctgg aagctccctc gtgcgctctc ctgttccgac cctgccgctt acggatacct
     6961 gtccgccttt ctcccttcgg gaagcgtggc gctttctcat agctcacgct gtaggtatct
     7021 cagttcggtg taggtcgttc gctccaagct gggctgtgtg cacgaacccc ccgttcagcc
     7081 cgaccgctgc gccttatccg gtaactatcg tcttgagtcc aacccggtaa gacacgactt
     7141 atcgccactg gcagcagcca ctggtaacag gattagcaga gcgaggtatg taggcggtgc
     7201 tacagagttc ttgaagtggt ggcctaacta cggctacact agaagaacag tatttggtat
     7261 ctgcgctctg ctgaagccag ttaccttcgg aaaaagagtt ggtagctctt gatccggcaa
     7321 acaaaccacc gctggtagcg gtggtttttt tgtttgcaag cagcagatta cgcgcagaaa
     7381 aaaaggatct caagaagatc ctttgatctt ttctacgggg tctgacgctc agtggaacga
     7441 aaactcacgt taagggattt tggtcatgag attatcaaaa aggatcttca cctagatcct
     7501 tttaaattaa aaatgaagtt ttaaatcaat ctaaagtata tatgagtaaa cttggtctga
     7561 cagttaccaa tgcttaatca gtgaggcacc tatctcagcg atctgtctat ttcgttcatc
     7621 catagttgcc tgactccccg tcgtgtagat aactacgata cgggagggct taccatctgg
     7681 ccccagtgct gcaatgatac cgcgagaccc acgctcaccg gctccagatt tatcagcaat
     7741 aaaccagcca gccggaaggg ccgagcgcag aagtggtcct gcaactttat ccgcctccat
     7801 ccagtctatt aattgttgcc gggaagctag agtaagtagt tcgccagtta atagtttgcg
     7861 caacgttgtt gccattgcta caggcatcgt ggtgtcacgc tcgtcgtttg gtatggcttc
     7921 attcagctcc ggttcccaac gatcaaggcg agttacatga tcccccatgt tgtgcaaaaa
     7981 agcggttagc tccttcggtc ctccgatcgt tgtcagaagt aagttggccg cagtgttatc
     8041 actcatggtt atggcagcac tgcataattc tcttactgtc atgccatccg taagatgctt
     8101 ttctgtgact ggtgagtact caaccaagtc attctgagaa tagtgtatgc ggcgaccgag
     8161 ttgctcttgc ccggcgtcaa tacgggataa taccgcgcca catagcagaa ctttaaaagt
     8221 gctcatcatt ggaaaacgtt cttcggggcg aaaactctca aggatcttac cgctgttgag
     8281 atccagttcg atgtaaccca ctcgtgcacc caactgatct tcagcatctt ttactttcac
     8341 cagcgtttct gggtgagcaa aaacaggaag gcaaaatgcc gcaaaaaagg gaataagggc
     8401 gacacggaaa tgttgaatac tcatactctt cctttttcaa tattattgaa gcatttatca
     8461 gggttattgt ctcatgagcg gatacatatt tgaatgtatt tagaaaaata aacaaatagg
     8521 ggttccgcgc acatttcccc gaaaagtgcc acctgggtcg acattgatta ttgactagtt
     8581 attaatagta atcaattacg gggtcattag ttcatagccc atatatggag ttccgcgtta
     8641 cataacttac ggtaaatggc ccgcctggct gaccgcccaa cgacccccgc ccattgacgt
     8701 caataatgac gtatgttccc atagtaacgc caatagggac tttccattga cgtcaatggg
     8761 tggagtattt acggtaaact gcccacttgg cagtacatca agtgtatcat atgccaagta
     8821 cgccccctat tgacgtcaat gacggtaaat ggcccgcctg gcattatgcc cagtacatga
     8881 ccttatggga ctttcctact tggcagtaca tctacgtatt agtcatcgct attaccatgg
     8941 gaggcgtggc ctgggcggga ctggggagtg gcgagccctc agatcctgca tataagcagc
     9001 tgctttttgc ctgtactggg tctctctggt tagaccagat ctgagcctgg gagctctctg
     9061 gctaactagg gaacccactg cttaagcctc aataaagctt gccttgagtg cttcaagtag
     9121 tgtgtgcccg tctgttgtgt gactctggta actagagatc cctcagaccc ttttagtcag
     9181 tgtggaaaat ctctagcagt ggcgcccgaa cagggacttg aaagcgaaag ggaaaccaga
     9241 ggagctctct cgacgcagga ctcggcttgc tgaagcgcgc acggcaagag gcgaggggcg
     9301 gcgactggtg agtacgccaa aaattttgac tagcggaggc tagaaggaga gagatgggtg
     9361 cgagagcgtc agtattaagc gggggagaat tagatcgcga tgggaaaaaa ttcggttaag
     9421 gccaggggga aagaaaaaat ataaattaaa acatatagta tgggcaagca gggagctaga
     9481 acgattcgca gttaatactg gcctgttaga aacatcagaa ggctgtagac aaatactggg
     9541 acagctacaa ccatcccttc agacaggatc agaagaactt agatcattat ataatacagt
     9601 agcaaccctc tattgtgtgc atcaaaggat agagataaaa gacaccaagg aagctttaga
     9661 caagatagag gaagagcaaa acaaaagtaa gaaaaaagca cagcaagcag caggatcttc
     9721 agacctggaa attccctaca atccccaaag tcaaggagta gtagaatcta tgaataaaga
     9781 attaaagaaa attataggac aggtaagaga tcaggctgaa catcttaaga cagcagtaca
     9841 aatggcagta ttcatccaca attttaaaag aaaagggggg attggggggt acagtgcagg
     9901 ggaaagaata gtagacataa tagcaacaga catacaaact aaagaattac aaaaacaaat
     9961 tacaaaaatt caaaattttc gggtttatta cagggacagc agaaatccac tttggaaagg
    10021 accagcaaag ctcctctgga aaggtgaagg ggcagtagta atacaagata atagtgacat
    10081 aaaagtagtg ccaagaagaa aagcaaagat cattagggat tatggaaaac agatggcagg
    10141 tgatgattgt gtggcaagta gacaggatga ggattagaac atggaaaagt ttagtaaaac
    10201 accataagga ggagatatga gggacaattg gagaagtgaa ttatataaat ataaagtagt
    10261 aaaaattgaa ccattaggag tagcacccac caaggcaaag agaagagtgg tgcagagaga
    10321 aaaaagagca gtgggaatag gagctttgtt ccttgggttc ttgggagcag caggaagcac
    10381 tatgggcgca gcgtcaatga cgctgacggt acaggccaga caattattgt ctggtatagt
    10441 gcagcagcag aacaatttgc tgagggctat tgaggcgcaa cagcatctgt tgcaactcac
    10501 agtctggggc atcaagcagc tccaggcaag aatcctggct gtggaaagat acctaaagga
    10561 tcaacagctc ctggggattt ggggttgctc tggaaaactc atttgcacca ctgctgtgcc
    10621 ttggaatgct agttggagta ataaatctct ggaacagatt tggaatcaca cgacctggat
    10681 ggagtgggac agagaaatta acaattacac aagcttaata cactccttaa ttgaagaatc
    10741 gcaaaaccag caagaaaaga atgaacaaga attattggaa ttagataaat gggcaagttt
    10801 gtggaattgg tttaacataa caaattggct gtggtatata aaattattca taatgatagt
    10861 aggaggcttg gtaggtttaa gaatagtttt tgctgtactt tctatagtga atagagttag
    10921 gcagggatat tcaccattat cgtttcagac ccacctccca accccgaggg gacccgacag
    10981 gcccgaagga atagaagaag aaggtggaga gagagacaga gacagatcca ttcgattagt
    11041 gaacggatct cgacggtatc tagtgattat cggatcaact ttgtatagaa aagttgggta
    11101 caactcccac tagacatatc ctactctatc attgatagag tgacccttcc atagacatat
    11161 cctactctat cattgataga gtgacccttc cactaggttc acttttctct atcattgata
    11221 gggagtggta aacaattgat ggacaaaatc tatcaatgat agagagtgca tgttactagt
    11281 attgttcttc tctatcattg atagtgactt tgcctaatca cttagcaact ctatcattga
    11341 tagagttcta gtattagcaa ggcctttcct ctatataagg aagttcattt catttggaga
    11401 agatccccca agtttgtaca aaaaagcagg cttcaccatg
//
