>Addgene plasmid #114277 | pCWXPGR-pTF-dnTCF4 | depositor full sequence | sequence record 215768 | Full Sequence
GTCGACATTGATTATTGACTAGTTATTAATAGTAATCAATTACGGGGTCATTAGTTCATAGCCCATATAT
GGAGTTCCGCGTTACATAACTTACGGTAAATGGCCCGCCTGGCTGACCGCCCAACGACCCCCGCCCATTG
ACGTCAATAATGACGTATGTTCCCATAGTAACGCCAATAGGGACTTTCCATTGACGTCAATGGGTGGACT
ATTTACGGTAAACTGCCCACTTGGCAGTACATCAAGTGTATCATATGCCAAGTACGCCCCCTATTGACGT
CAATGACGGTAAATGGCCCGCCTGGCATTATGCCCAGTACATGACCTTATGGGACTTTCCTACTTGGCAG
TACATCTACGTATTAGTCATCGCTATTACCATGGGAGGCGTGGCCTGGGCGGGACTGGGGAGTGGCGAGC
CCTCAGATCCTGCATATAAGCAGCTGCTTTTTGCCTGTACTGGGTCTCTCTGGTTAGACCAGATCTGAGC
CTGGGAGCTCTCTGGCTAACTAGGGAACCCACTGCTTAAGCCTCAATAAAGCTTGCCTTGAGTGCTTCAA
GTAGTGTGTGCCCGTCTGTTGTGTGACTCTGGTAACTAGAGATCCCTCAGACCCTTTTAGTCAGTGTGGA
AAATCTCTAGCAGTGGCGCCCGAACAGGGACTTGAAAGCGAAAGGGAAACCAGAGGAGCTCTCTCGACGC
AGGACTCGGCTTGCTGAAGCGCGCACGGCAAGAGGCGAGGGGCGGCGACTGGTGAGTACGCCAAAAATTT
TGACTAGCGGAGGCTAGAAGGAGAGAGATGGGTGCGAGAGCGTCAGTATTAAGCGGGGGAGAATTAGATC
GCGATGGGAAAAAATTCGGTTAAGGCCAGGGGGAAAGAAAAAATATAAATTAAAACATATAGTATGGGCA
AGCAGGGAGCTAGAACGATTCGCAGTTAATCCTGGCCTGTTAGAAACATCAGAAGGCTGTAGACAAATAC
TGGGACAGCTACAACCATCCCTTCAGACAGGATCAGAAGAACTTAGATCATTATATAATACAGTAGCAAC
CCTCTATTGTGTGCATCAAAGGATAGAGATAAAAGACACCAAGGAAGCTTTAGACAAGATAGAGGAAGAG
CAAAACAAAAGTAAGAAAAAAGCACAGCAAGCAGCAGGATCTTCAGACCTGGAAATTCCCTACAATCCCC
AAAGTCAAGGAGTAGTAGAATCTATGAATAAAGAATTAAAGAAAATTATAGGACAGGTAAGAGATCAGGC
TGAACATCTTAAGACAGCAGTACAAATGGCAGTATTCATCCACAATTTTAAAAGAAAAGGGGGGATTGGG
GGGTACAGTGCAGGGGAAAGAATAGTAGACATAATAGCAACAGACATACAAACTAAAGAATTACAAAAAC
AAATTACAAAAATTCAAAATTTTCGGGTTTATTACAGGGACAGCAGAAATCCACTTTGGAAAGGACCAGC
AAAGCTCCTCTGGAAAGGTGAAGGGGCAGTAGTAATACAAGATAATAGTGACATAAAAGTAGTGCCAAGA
AGAAAAGCAAAGATCATTAGGGATTATGGAAAACAGATGGCAGGTGATGATTGTGTGGCAAGTAGACAGG
ATGAGGATTAGAACATGGAAAAGTTTAGTAAAACACCATAAGGAGGAGATATGAGGGACAATTGGAGAAG
TGAATTATATAAATATAAAGTAGTAAAAATTGAACCATTAGGAGTAGCACCCACCAAGGCAAAGAGAAGA
GTGGTGCAGAGAGAAAAAAGAGCAGTGGGAATAGGAGCTTTGTTCCTTGGGTTCTTGGGAGCAGCAGGAA
GCACTATGGGCGCAGCGTCAATGACGCTGACGGTACAGGCCAGACAATTATTGTCTGGTATAGTGCAGCA
GCAGAACAATTTGCTGAGGGCTATTGAGGCGCAACAGCATCTGTTGCAACTCACAGTCTGGGGCATCAAG
CAGCTCCAGGCAAGAATCCTGGCTGTGGAAAGATACCTAAAGGATCAACAGCTCCTGGGGATTTGGGGTT
GCTCTGGAAAACTCATTTGCACCACTGCTGTGCCTTGGAATGCTAGTTGGAGTAATAAATCTCTGGAACA
GATTTGGAATCACACGACCTGGATGGAGTGGGACAGAGAAATTAACAATTACACAAGCTTAATACACTCC
TTAATTGAAGAATCGCAAAACCAGCAAGAAAAGAATGAACAAGAATTATTGGAATTAGATAAATGGGCAA
GTTTGTGGAATTGGTTTAACATAACAAATTGGCTGTGGTATATAAAATTATTCATAATGATAGTAGGAGG
CTTGGTAGGTTTAAGAATAGTTTTTGCTGTACTTTCTATAGTGAATAGAGTTAGGCAGGGATATTCACCA
TTATCGTTTCAGACCCACCTCCCAACCCCGAGGGGACCCGACAGGCCCGAAGGAATAGAAGAAGAAGGTG
GAGAGAGAGACAGAGACAGATCCATTCGATTAGTGAACGGATCTCGACGGTATCGCTAGTGATTATCGGA
TCAACTTTGTATAGAAAAGTTGGGTACAACTCCCACTAGACATATCCTACTCTATCATTGATAGAGTGAC
CCTTCCATAGACATATCCTACTCTATCATTGATAGAGTGACCCTTCCACTAGGTTCACTTTTCTCTATCA
TTGATAGGGAGTGGTAAACAATTGATGGACAAAATCTATCAATGATAGAGAGTGCATGTTACTAGTATTG
TTCTTCTCTATCATTGATAGTGACTTTGCCTAATCACTTAGCAACTCTATCATTGATAGAGTTCTAGTAT
TAGCAAGGCCTTTCCTCTATATAAGGAAGTTCATTTCATTTGGAGAAGATCCCCCAAGTTTGTACAAAAA
AGCAGGCTTCACCATGGACTACAAAGACGATGACGATAAAAAGGATCCGAGCTCGAATTCCGAAAACTCC
TCGGCAGAGAGGGATTTAGCTGATGTCAAATCGTCTCTAGTCAATGAATCAGAAACGAATCAAAACAGCT
CCTCCGATTCCGAGGCGGAAAGACGGCCTCCGCCTCGCTCCGAAAGTTTCCGAGACAAATCCCGGGAAAG
TTTGGAAGAAGCGGCCAAGAGGCAAGATGGAGGGCTCTTTAAGGGGCCACCGTATCCCGGCTACCCCTTC
ATCATGATCCCCGACCTGACGAGCCCCTACCTCCCCAACGGATCGCTCTCGCCCACCGCCCGAACCTATC
TCCAGATGAAATGGCCACTGCTTGATGTCCAGGCAGGGAGCCTCCAGAGTAGACAAGCCCTCAAGGATGC
CCGGTCCCCATCACCGGCACACATTGTCTCTAACAAAGTGCCAGTGGTGCAGCACCCTCACCATGTCCAC
CCCCTCACGCCTCTTATCACGTACAGCAATGAACACTTCACGCCGGGAAACCCACCTCCACACTTACCAG
CCGACGTAGACCCCAAAACAGGAATCCCACGGCCTCCGCACCCTCCAGATATATCCCCGTATTACCCACT
ATCGCCTGGCACCGTAGGACAAATCCCCCATCCGCTAGGATGGTTAGTACCACAGCAAGGTCAACCAGTG
TACCCAATCACGACAGGAGGATTCAGACACCCCTACCCCACAGCTCTGACCGTCAATGCTTCCATGTCCA
GGTTCCCTCCCCATATGGTCCCACCACATCATACGCTACACACGACGGGCATTCCGCATCCGGCCATAGT
CACACCAACAGTCAAACAGGAATCGTCCCAGAGTGATGTCGGCTCACTCCATAGTTCAAAGCATCAGGAC
TCCAAAAAGGAAGAAGAAAAGAAGAAGCCCCACATAAAGAAACCTCTTAATGCATTCATGTTGTATATGA
AGGAAATGAGAGCAAAGGTCGTAGCTGAGTGCACGTTGAAAGAAAGCGCGGCCATCAACCAGATCCTTGG
GCGGAGGTGGCATGCACTGTCCAGAGAAGAGCAAGCGAAATACTACGAGCTGGCCCGGAAGGAGCGACAG
CTTCATATGCAACTGTACCCCGGCTGGTCCGCGCGGGATAACTATGGAAAGAAGAAGAAGAGGAAAAGGG
ACAAGCAGCCGGGAGAGACCAATGAACACAGCGAATGTTTCCTAAATCCTTGCCTTTCACTTCCTCCGAT
TACAGACCTGAGCGCTCCTAAGAAATGCCGAGCGCGCTTTGGCCTTGATCAACAGAATAACTGGTGCGGC
CCTTGCAGGAGAAAAAAAAAGTGCGTTCGCTACATACAAGGTGAAGGCAGCTGCCTCAGCCCACCCTCTT
CAGATGGAAGCTTACTAGATTCGCCTCCCCCCTCCCCGAACCTGCTAGGCTCCCCTCCCCGAGACGCCAA
GTCACAGACTGAGCAGACCCAGCCTCTGTCGCTGTCCCTGAAGCCCGACCCCCTGGCCCACCTGTCCATG
ATGCCTCCGCCACCCGCCCTCCTGCTCGCTGAGGCCACCCACAAGGCCTCCGCCCTCTGTCCCAACGGGG
CCCTGGACCTGCCCCCAGCCGCTTTGCAGCCTGCCGCCCCCTCCTCATCAATTGCACAGCCGTCGACTTC
TTCCTTACATTCCCACAGCTCCCTGGCCGGGACCCAGCCCCAGCCGCTGTCGCTCGTCACCAAGTCTTTA
GAATAGACCCAGCTTTCTTGTACAAAGTGGTGATAATCGAATTCCCACGGGGTTGGGGTTGCGCCTTTTC
CAAGGCAGCCCTGGGTTTGCGCAGGGACGCGGCTGCTCTGGGCGTGGTTCCGGGAAACGCAGCGGCGCCG
ACCCTGGGTCTCGCACATTCTTCACGTCCGTTCGCAGCGTCACCCGGATCTTCGCCGCTACCCTTGTGGG
CCCCCCGGCGACGCTTCCTGCTCCGCCCCTAAGTCGGGAAGGTTCCTTGCGGTTCGCGGCGTGCCGGACG
TGACAAACGGAAGCCGCACGTCTCACTAGTACCCTCGCAGACGGACAGCGCCAGGGAGCAATGGCAGCGC
GCCGACCGCGATGGGCTGTGGCCAATAGCGGCTGCTCAGCGGGGCGCGCCGAGAGCAGCGGCCGGGAAGG
GGCGGTGCGGGAGGCGGGGTGTGGGGCGGTAGTGTGGGCCCTGTTCCTGCCCGCGCGGTGTTCCGCATTC
TGCAAGCCTCCGGAGCGCACGTCGGCAGTCGGCTCCCTCGTTGACCGAATCACCGACCTCTCTCCCCAGG
GGGATCCACCGGTCGCCACCATGGTGAGCAAGGGCGAGGAGCTGTTCACCGGGGTGGTGCCCATCCTGGT
CGAGCTGGACGGCGACGTAAACGGCCACAAGTTCAGCGTGTCCGGCGAGGGCGAGGGCGATGCCACCTAC
GGCAAGCTGACCCTGAAGTTCATCTGCACCACCGGCAAGCTGCCCGTGCCCTGGCCCACCCTCGTGACCA
CCCTGACCTACGGCGTGCAGTGCTTCAGCCGCTACCCCGACCACATGAAGCAGCACGACTTCTTCAAGTC
CGCCATGCCCGAAGGCTACGTCCAGGAGCGCACCATCTTCTTCAAGGACGACGGCAACTACAAGACCCGC
GCCGAGGTGAAGTTCGAGGGCGACACCCTGGTGAACCGCATCGAGCTGAAGGGCATCGACTTCAAGGAGG
ACGGCAACATCCTGGGGCACAAGCTGGAGTACAACTACAACAGCCACAACGTCTATATCATGGCCGACAA
GCAGAAGAACGGCATCAAGGTGAACTTCAAGATCCGCCACAACATCGAGGACGGCAGCGTGCAGCTCGCC
GACCACTACCAGCAGAACACCCCCATCGGCGACGGCCCCGTGCTGCTGCCCGACAACCACTACCTGAGCA
CCCAGTCCGCCCTGAGCAAAGACCCCAACGAGAAGCGCGATCACATGGTCCTGCTGGAGTTCGTGACCGC
CGCCGGGATCACTCTCGGCATGGACGAGCTGTACAAGGCTAGCGGATCAGGTCAATGTACTAACTACGCT
TTGTTGAAGCTTGCCGGCGATGTTGAAAGTAACCCCGGTCCTGGATCCATGTCCAGACTGGACAAGAGCA
AAGTCATAAACGGCGCTCTGGAATTACTCAATGGAGTCGGTATCGAAGGCCTGACGACAAGGAAACTCGC
TCAAAAGCTGGGAGTTGAGCAGCCTACCCTGTACTGGCACGTGAAGAACAAGCGGGCCCTGCTCGATGCC
CTGCCAATCGAGATGCTGGACAGGCATCATACCCACTTCTGCCCCCTGGAAGGCGAGTCATGGCAAGACT
TTCTGCGGAACAACGCCAAGTCATTCCGCTGTGCTCTCCTCTCACATCGCGACGGGGCTAAAGTGCATCT
CGGCACCCGCCCAACAGAGAAACAGTACGAAACCCTGGAAAATCAGCTCGCGTTCCTGTGTCAGCAAGGC
TTCTCCCTGGAGAACGCACTGTACGCTCTGTCCGCCGTGGGCCACTTTACACTGGGCTGCGTATTGGAGG
AACAGGAGCATCAAGTAGCAAAAGAGGAAAGAGAGACACCTACCACCGATTCTATGCCCCCACTTCTGAG
ACAAGCAATTGAGCTGTTCGACCGGCAGGGAGCCGAACCTGCCTTCCTTTTCGGCCTGGAACTAATCATA
TGTGGCCTGGAGAAACAGCTAAAGTGCGAAAGCGGCGGGCCGGCCTCGAGCGAATTCCAGTACCTGCCAG
ATACAGACGATCGTCACCGGATTGAGGAGAAACGTAAAAGGACATATGAGACCTTCAAGAGCATCATGAA
GAAGAGTCCTTTCAGCGGACCCACCGACCCCCGGCCTCCACCTCGACGCATTGCTGTGCCTTCCCGCAGC
TCAGCTTCTGTCCCCAAGCCAGCACCCCAGCCCTATCCCTTTACGTCATCCCTGAGCACCATCAACTATG
ATGAGTTTCCCACCATGGTGTTTCCTTCTGGGCAGATCAGCCAGGCCTCGGCCTTGGCCCCGGCCCCTCC
CCAAGTCCTGCCCCAGGCTCCAGCCCCTGCCCCTGCTCCAGCCATGGTATCAGCTCTGGCCCAGGCCCCA
GCCCCTGTCCCAGTCCTAGCCCCAGGCCCTCCTCAGGCTGTGGCCCCACCTGCCCCCAAGCCCACCCAGG
CTGGGGAAGGAACGCTGTCAGAGGCCCTGCTGCAGCTGCAGTTTGATGATGAAGACCTGGGGGCCTTGCT
TGGCAACAGCACAGACCCAGCTGTGTTCACAGACCTGGCATCCGTCGACAACTCCGAGTTTCAGCAGCTG
CTGAACCAGGGCATACCTGTGGCCCCCCACACAACTGAGCCCATGCTGATGGAGTACCCTGAGGCTATAA
CTCGCCTAGTGACAGGGGCCCAGAGGCCCCCCGACCCAGCTCCTGCTCCACTGGGGGCCCCGGGGCTCCC
CAATGGCCTCCTTTCAGGAGATGAAGACTTCTCCTCCATTGCGGACATGGACTTCTCAGCCCTGCTGAGT
CAGATCAGCTCCTAAGATCAAGCTTATCGATAATCAACCTCTGGATTACAAAATTTGTGAAAGATTGACT
GGTATTCTTAACTATGTTGCTCCTTTTACGCTATGTGGATACGCTGCTTTAATGCCTTTGTATCATGCTA
TTGCTTCCCGTATGGCTTTCATTTTCTCCTCCTTGTATAAATCCTGGTTGCTGTCTCTTTATGAGGAGTT
GTGGCCCGTTGTCAGGCAACGTGGCGTGGTGTGCACTGTGTTTGCTGACGCAACCCCCACTGGTTGGGGC
ATTGCCACCACCTGTCAGCTCCTTTCCGGGACTTTCGCTTTCCCCCTCCCTATTGCCACGGCGGAACTCA
TCGCCGCCTGCCTTGCCCGCTGCTGGACAGGGGCTCGGCTGTTGGGCACTGACAATTCCGTGGTGTTGTC
GGGGAAATCATCGTCCTTTCCTTGGCTGCTCGCCTGTGTTGCCACCTGGATTCTGCGCGGGACGTCCTTC
TGCTACGTCCCTTCGGCCCTCAATCCAGCGGACCTTCCTTCCCGCGGCCTGCTGCCGGCTCTGCGGCCTC
TTCCGCGTCTTCGCCTTCGCCCTCAGACGAGTCGGATCTCCCTTTGGGCCGCCTCCCCGCATCGATACCG
TCGACCTCGAGGTTCGCTTTAAGACCAATGACTTACAAGGCAGCTGTAGATCTTAGCCACTTTTTAAAAG
AAAAGGGGGGACTGGAAGGGCTAATTCACTCCCAACGAAGACAAGATGGGATCAATTCACCATGGGAATA
ACTTCGTATAGCATACATTATACGAAGTTATGCTGCTTTTTGCTTGTACTGGGTCTCTCTGGTTAGACCA
GATCTGAGCCTGGGAGCTCTCTGGCTAACTAGGGAACCCACTGCTTAAGCCTCAATAAAGCTTGCCTTGA
GTGCTTCAAGTAGTGTGTGCCCGTCTGTTGTGTGACTCTGGTAACTAGAGATCCCTCAGACCCTTTTAGT
CAGTGTGGAAAATCTCTAGCAGCATCTAGTTGAATCGCCAGTGTGTCGAGCTAGCAGATCTTTTTCCCTC
TGCCAAAAATTATGGGGACATCATGAAGCCCCTTGAGCATCTGACTTCTGGCTAATAAAGGAAATTTATT
TTCATTGCAATAGTGTGTTGGAATTTTTTGTGTCTCTCACTCGGAAGGACATATGGGAGGGCAAATCATT
TAAAACATCAGAATGAGTATTTGGTTTAGAGTTTGGCAACATATGCCATATGCTGGCTGCCATGAACAAA
GGTGGCTATAAAGAGGTCATCAGTATATGAAACAGCCCCCTGCTGTCCATTCCTTATTCCATAGAAAAGC
CTTGACTTGAGGTTAGATTTTTTTTATATTTTGTTTTGTGTTATTTTTTTCTTTAACATCCCTAAAATTT
TCCTTACATGTTTTACTAGCCAGATTTTTCCTCCTCTCCTGACTACTCCCAGTCATAGCTGTCCCTCTTC
TCTTATGAAGATCCCTCGACCTGCAGCCCAAGCTTGGCGTAATCATGGTCATAGCTGTTTCCTGTGTGAA
ATTGTTATCCGCTCACAATTCCACACAACATACGAGCCGGAAGCATAAAGTGTAAAGCCTGGGGTGCCTA
ATGAGTGAGCTAACTCACATTAATTGCGTTGCGCTCACTGCCCGCTTTCCAGTCGGGAAACCTGTCGTGC
CAGCGGATCCGCATCTCAATTAGTCAGCAACCATAGTCCCGCCCCTAACTCCGCCCATCCCGCCCCTAAC
TCCGCCCAGTTCCGCCCATTCTCCGCCCCATGGCTGACTAATTTTTTTTATTTATGCAGAGGCCGAGGCC
GCCTCGGCCTCTGAGCTATTCCAGAAGTAGTGAGGAGGCTTTTTTGGAGGCCTAGGCTTTTGCAAAAAGC
TAACTTGTTTATTGCAGCTTATAATGGTTACAAATAAAGCAATAGCATCACAAATTTCACAAATAAAGCA
TTTTTTTCACTGCATTCTAGTTGTGGTTTGTCCAAACTCATCAATGTATCTTATCATGTCTGGATCCGCT
GCATTAATGAATCGGCCAACGCGCGGGGAGAGGCGGTTTGCGTATTGGGCGCTCTTCCGCTTCCTCGCTC
ACTGACTCGCTGCGCTCGGTCGTTCGGCTGCGGCGAGCGGTATCAGCTCACTCAAAGGCGGTAATACGGT
TATCCACAGAATCAGGGGATAACGCAGGAAAGAACATGTGAGCAAAAGGCCAGCAAAAGGCCAGGAACCG
TAAAAAGGCCGCGTTGCTGGCGTTTTTCCATAGGCTCCGCCCCCCTGACGAGCATCACAAAAATCGACGC
TCAAGTCAGAGGTGGCGAAACCCGACAGGACTATAAAGATACCAGGCGTTTCCCCCTGGAAGCTCCCTCG
TGCGCTCTCCTGTTCCGACCCTGCCGCTTACCGGATACCTGTCCGCCTTTCTCCCTTCGGGAAGCGTGGC
GCTTTCTCAATGCTCACGCTGTAGGTATCTCAGTTCGGTGTAGGTCGTTCGCTCCAAGCTGGGCTGTGTG
CACGAACCCCCCGTTCAGCCCGACCGCTGCGCCTTATCCGGTAACTATCGTCTTGAGTCCAACCCGGTAA
GACACGACTTATCGCCACTGGCAGCAGCCACTGGTAACAGGATTAGCAGAGCGAGGTATGTAGGCGGTGC
TACAGAGTTCTTGAAGTGGTGGCCTAACTACGGCTACACTAGAAGGACAGTATTTGGTATCTGCGCTCTG
CTGAAGCCAGTTACCTTCGGAAAAAGAGTTGGTAGCTCTTGATCCGGCAAACAAACCACCGCTGGTAGCG
GTGGTTTTTTTGTTTGCAAGCAGCAGATTACGCGCAGAAAAAAAGGATCTCAAGAAGATCCTTTGATCTT
TTCTACGGGGTCTGACGCTCAGTGGAACGAAAACTCACGTTAAGGGATTTTGGTCATGAGATTATCAAAA
AGGATCTTCACCTAGATCCTTTTAAATTAAAAATGAAGTTTTAAATCAATCTAAAGTATATATGAGTAAA
CTTGGTCTGACAGTTACCAATGCTTAATCAGTGAGGCACCTATCTCAGCGATCTGTCTATTTCGTTCATC
CATAGTTGCCTGACTCCCCGTCGTGTAGATAACTACGATACGGGAGGGCTTACCATCTGGCCCCAGTGCT
GCAATGATACCGCGAGACCCACGCTCACCGGCTCCAGATTTATCAGCAATAAACCAGCCAGCCGGAAGGG
CCGAGCGCAGAAGTGGTCCTGCAACTTTATCCGCCTCCATCCAGTCTATTAATTGTTGCCGGGAAGCTAG
AGTAAGTAGTTCGCCAGTTAATAGTTTGCGCAACGTTGTTGCCATTGCTACAGGCATCGTGGTGTCACGC
TCGTCGTTTGGTATGGCTTCATTCAGCTCCGGTTCCCAACGATCAAGGCGAGTTACATGATCCCCCATGT
TGTGCAAAAAAGCGGTTAGCTCCTTCGGTCCTCCGATCGTTGTCAGAAGTAAGTTGGCCGCAGTGTTATC
ACTCATGGTTATGGCAGCACTGCATAATTCTCTTACTGTCATGCCATCCGTAAGATGCTTTTCTGTGACT
GGTGAGTACTCAACCAAGTCATTCTGAGAATAGTGTATGCGGCGACCGAGTTGCTCTTGCCCGGCGTCAA
TACGGGATAATACCGCGCCACATAGCAGAACTTTAAAAGTGCTCATCATTGGAAAACGTTCTTCGGGGCG
AAAACTCTCAAGGATCTTACCGCTGTTGAGATCCAGTTCGATGTAACCCACTCGTGCACCCAACTGATCT
TCAGCATCTTTTACTTTCACCAGCGTTTCTGGGTGAGCAAAAACAGGAAGGCAAAATGCCGCAAAAAAGG
GAATAAGGGCGACACGGAAATGTTGAATACTCATACTCTTCCTTTTTCAATATTATTGAAGCATTTATCA
GGGTTATTGTCTCATGAGCGGATACATATTTGAATGTATTTAGAAAAATAAACAAATAGGGGTTCCGCGC
ACATTTCCCCGAAAAGTGCCACCTG
Features (pLannotate 1.2.2; 37 found; start..end, strand, type, name):
      4..383     +  enhancer       CMV enhancer: human cytomegalovirus immediate early enhancer
    385..642     +  LTR            5' LTR (truncated): truncated 5' long terminal repeat (LTR) from HIV-1
    689..814     +  misc_feature   HIV-1 Ψ: packaging signal of human immunodeficiency virus type 1
    798..1157    +  CDS            HIV-1 gag (fragment): gag protein from human immunodeficiency virus 1; gag
   1306..1423    +  misc_feature   cPPT/CTS: central polypurine tract and central termination sequence of HIV-1
   1566..1649    +  CDS            vif (fragment): VIF_HV1BR - Experimental evidence at protein level: Swiss-Prot protein existence level 1. Counteracts the innate antiviral activity of host APOBEC3F and APOBEC3G. Forms a complex with host APOBEC3F and APOBEC3G thus preventing the entry of these lethally hypermutating enzymes into progeny virions. Recruits an active E3 ubiquitin ligase complex composed of elongin BC, CUL5, and RBX2 to induce polyubiquitination of APOBEC3G and APOBEC3F. In turn, they are directed to the 26S proteasome for degradation. Vif interaction with APOBEC3G also blocks its cytidine deaminase activity in a proteasome-inde
   1783..2016    +  misc_feature   RRE: The Rev response element (RRE) of HIV-1 allows for Rev-dependent mRNA export from the nucleus to the cytoplasm.
   2393..2493    +  CDS            Rev (fragment): human immunodeficiency virus 1 (HIV-1) Rev protein; rev; enhances nuclear export of unspliced and incompletely spliced viral mRNAs
   2522..2542    +  protein_bind   attB4: mutant version of attB; core recombination site for the Gateway® BP reaction BP Clonase™
   2569..2587    +  protein_bind   tet operator: bacterial operator O1 for the tetR and tetA genes tetracycline repressor TetR
   2610..2628    +  protein_bind   tet operator: bacterial operator O1 for the tetR and tetA genes tetracycline repressor TetR
   2651..2678    -  promoter       tetR/tetA promoters (fragment): tetR; overlapping promoters for bacterial tetR and tetA
   2774..2792    +  protein_bind   tet operator: bacterial operator O1 for the tetR and tetA genes tetracycline repressor TetR
   2803..2846    +  promoter       minimal CaMV 35S promoter (fragment): minimal 35S promoter from cauliflower mosaic virus
   2855..2875    +  protein_bind   attB1: mutant version of attB; core recombination site for the Gateway® BP reaction BP Clonase™
   2890..4623    +  CDS            TCF7L2 (fragment): TF7L2_HUMAN - Also known as TCF4. Experimental evidence at protein level: Swiss-Prot protein existence level 1. Participates in the Wnt signaling pathway and modulates MYC expression by binding to its promoter in a sequence-specific manner. Acts as repressor in the absence of CTNNB1, and as activator in its presence. Activates transcription from promoters with several copies of the Tcf motif 5'-CCTTTGATC-3' in the presence of CTNNB1. TLE1, TLE2, TLE3 and TLE4 repress transactivation mediated by TCF7L2/TCF4 and CTNNB1. Expression of dominant-negative mutants results in cell-cycle arrest in G1.
   4627..4651    -  protein_bind   attB2: mutant version of attB; recombination site for the Gateway® BP reaction BP Clonase™
   4669..5179    +  promoter       hPGK promoter: human phosphoglycerate kinase 1 promoter
   5201..5917    +  CDS            EGFP: EGFP is a basic (constitutively fluorescent) green fluorescent protein published in 1996, derived from Aequorea victoria. It is reported to be a rapidly-maturing weak dimer with moderate acid sensitivity.
   5999..6622    +  CDS            rtTA3 (fragment): reverse tetracycline transactivator 3 activates expression from Tet-responsive promoters in the presence of doxycycline
   7061..7432    +  CDS            RelA (p65) AD: transcriptional activation domain of human RelA, also known as p65 (O'Shea and Perkins, 2008)
   7452..8040    +  misc_feature   WPRE: woodchuck hepatitis virus posttranscriptional regulatory element
   8048..8167    +  CDS            nef (fragment): NEF_HV1LA - Experimental evidence at protein level: Swiss-Prot protein existence level 1. Extracellular Nef protein targets CD4(+) T-lymphocytes for apoptosis by interacting with CXCR4 surface receptors. From Human immunodeficiency virus type 1 group M subtype B (isolate Lai) (HIV-1).
   8188..8221    +  protein_bind   loxP: Cre-mediated recombination occurs in the 8-bp core sequence (GCATACAT). Cre recombinase
   8241..8421    +  LTR            5' LTR (truncated): truncated 5' long terminal repeat (LTR) from HIV-1
   8524..8579    +  polyA_signal   β-globin poly(A) signal: rabbit β-globin polyadenylation signal (Gil and Proudfoot, 1987)
   8960..8982    -  protein_bind   lac operator (fragment): The lac repressor binds to the lac operator to inhibit transcription in E. coli. This inhibition can be relieved by adding lactose or isopropyl-β-D-thiogalactopyranoside (IPTG). lac repressor encoded by lacI
   8986..9016    -  promoter       lac promoter: promoter for the E. coli lac operon
   9031..9052    -  protein_bind   CAP binding site: CAP binding activates transcription in the presence of cAMP. E. coli catabolite activator protein
   9065..9104    -  CDS            lacI (fragment): lac repressor; lacI; The lac repressor binds to the lac operator to inhibit transcription in E. coli. This inhibition can be relieved by adding lactose or isopropyl-β-D-thiogalactopyranoside (IPTG).
   9111..9133    +  promoter       SV40 promoter (fragment): SV40 enhancer and early promoter
   9157..9292    +  rep_origin     SV40 ori: SV40 origin of replication
   9312..9446    +  polyA_signal   SV40 poly(A) signal: SV40 polyadenylation signal
   9448..9502    -  CDS            lacI (fragment): lac repressor; lacI; The lac repressor binds to the lac operator to inhibit transcription in E. coli. This inhibition can be relieved by adding lactose or isopropyl-β-D-thiogalactopyranoside (IPTG).
   9685..10273   -  rep_origin     ori: high-copy-number ColE1/pMB1/pBR322/pUC origin of replication
  10444..11304   -  CDS            AmpR: β-lactamase; bla; confers resistance to ampicillin, carbenicillin, and related antibiotics
  11305..11409   -  promoter       AmpR promoter: bla
