[The description below was written by a language model from this plasmid's Addgene catalogue record, the feature table of its GenBank file and pLannotate feature annotations shown in this document.]
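Description:
pCWXPGR-pTF-dnTCF4 is an all-in-one, tetracycline-inducible HIV-1-based lentiviral transfer vector of about 11.4 kb, built on the pCWXPGR65 backbone by Gateway recombination. It is propagated in E. coli through a high-copy ColE1/pUC origin with ampicillin resistance. An SV40 origin is also present in the plasmid backbone. The viral genome is transcribed from a CMV enhancer fused to a truncated 5' LTR. It carries the Psi packaging signal, cPPT/CTS, RRE and a WPRE, and ends in a truncated 3' LTR followed by a rabbit beta-globin poly(A) signal. A loxP site sits just upstream of this 3' LTR. During reverse transcription it would be expected to be copied to both ends of the provirus, which in principle allows Cre-mediated excision.

The payload comprises two cassettes. Between attB4 and attB1 lies pTF, described by the depositor as an optimized TET promoter, annotated as tet operator repeats upstream of a minimal promoter. It drives a FLAG-tagged human TCF4 lacking amino acids 1 to 31. The catalogue links this insert to the bHLH gene TCF4 (E2-2), but sequence annotation matches the coding region to TCF7L2, the Wnt-pathway factor also called TCF4. That identification fits the dominant-negative design and the associated study of Wnt signaling. Downstream of attB2, a human PGK promoter constitutively expresses EGFP joined by an E2A peptide to an rtTA-type reverse transactivator carrying a RelA (p65) activation domain. Transduced cells are therefore marked by GFP and supply their own transactivator. The dominant-negative TCF4 would then be switched on by doxycycline to inhibit TCF-dependent Wnt transcription.
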