Addgene plasmid #114277: pCWXPGR-pTF-dnTCF4
Purpose: TET-inducible expression of a dominant negative form of the TCF4 transcription factor
Depositing lab: Patrick Salmon. Depositing organization: University of Geneva. Publication: Perturbed Wnt signaling leads to neuronal migration delay, altered interhemispheric connections and impaired social behavior. Bocchi R, Egervari K, Carol-Perdiguer L, Viale B, Quairiaux C, De Roo M, Boitard M, Oskouie S, Salmon P, Kiss JZ. Nat Commun. 2017 Oct 27;8(1):1158. doi: 10.1038/s41467-017-01046-w. PubMed 29079819.
Backbone
  Vector backbone: pCWXPGR65
  Vector type: Lentiviral
  Selectable markers: GFP
Growth in bacteria
  Bacterial resistance: Ampicillin, 100 μg/mL
  Growth temperature: 37°C
  Growth strain: NEB Stable
  Copy number: High Copy
Gene/Insert
  Gene/Insert name: TCF4
  Species: H. sapiens (human)
  Mutation: deletion of AA 1 to 31
  Entrez Gene: TCF4 (a.k.a. CDG2T, E2-2, FCD2, FECD3, ITF-2, ITF2, PTHS, SEF-2, SEF2, SEF2-1, SEF2-1A, SEF2-1B, SEF2-1D, TCF-4, bHLHb19)
  Cloning method: Gateway Cloning
Terms and licenses: Academic/Nonprofit Terms; Industry Terms: Not Available to Industry
Depositor comments: pTF is an optimized TET-promoter, described in HGT 2011, Giry et al.
How to cite: pCWXPGR-pTF-dnTCF4 was a gift from Patrick Salmon (Addgene plasmid # 114277 ; http://n2t.net/addgene:114277 ; RRID:Addgene_114277)
